>Addgene plasmid #75769 | SMG1 gRNA (BRDN0001144779) | addgene full sequence | sequence record 184530 | Addgene Assembled Sequence
CCCGGGTGCAAAGATGGATAAAGTTTTAAACAGAGAGGAATCTTTGCAGCTAATGGACCTTCTAGGTCTT
GAAAGGAGTGGGAATTGGCTCCGGTGCCCGTCAGTGGGCAGAGCGCACATCGCCCACAGTCCCCGAGAAG
TTGGGGGGAGGGGTCGGCAATTGATCCGGTGCCTAGAGAAGGTGGCGCGGGGTAAACTGGGAAAGTGATG
TCGTGTACTGGCTCCGCCTTTTTCCCGAGGGTGGGGGAGAACCGTATATAAGTGCAGTAGTCGCCGTGAA
CGTTCTTTTTCGCAACGGGTTTGCCGCCAGAACACAGGTAAGTGCCGTGTGTGGTTCCCGCGGGCCTGGC
CTCTTTACGGGTTATGGCCCTTGCGTGCCTTGAATTACTTCCACCTGGCTGCAGTACGTGATTCTTGATC
CCGAGCTTCGGGTTGGAAGTGGGTGGGAGAGTTCGAGGCCTTGCGCTTAAGGAGCCCCTTCGCCTCGTGC
TTGAGTTGAGGCCTGGCCTGGGCGCTGGGGCCGCCGCGTGCGAATCTGGTGGCACCTTCGCGCCTGTCTC
GCTGCTTTCGATAAGTCTCTAGCCATTTAAAATTTTTGATGACCTGCTGCGACGCTTTTTTTCTGGCAAG
ATAGTCTTGTAAATGCGGGCCAAGATCTGCACACTGGTATTTCGGTTTTTGGGGCCGCGGGCGGCGACGG
GGCCCGTGCGTCCCAGCGCACATGTTCGGCGAGGCGGGGCCTGCGAGCGCGGCCACCGAGAATCGGACGG
GGGTAGTCTCAAGCTGGCCGGCCTGCTCTGGTGCCTGGCCTCGCGCCGCCGTGTATCGCCCCGCCCTGGG
CGGCAAGGCTGGCCCGGTCGGCACCAGTTGCGTGAGCGGAAAGATGGCCGCTTCCCGGCCCTGCTGCAGG
GAGCTCAAAATGGAGGACGCGGCGCTCGGGAGAGCGGGCGGGTGAGTCACCCACACAAAGGAAAAGGGCC
TTTCCGTCCTCAGCCGTCGCTTCATGTGACTCCACGGAGTACCGGGCGCCGTCCAGGCACCTCGATTAGT
TCTCGAGCTTTTGGAGTACGTCGTCTTTAGGTTGGGGGGAGGGGTTTTATGCGATGGAGTTTCCCCACAC
TGAGTGGGTGGAGACTGAAGTTAGGCCAGCTTGGCACTTGATGTAATTCTCCTTGGAATTTGCCCTTTTT
GAGTTTGGATCTTGGTTCATTCTCAAGCCTCAGACAGTGGTTCAAAGTTTTTTTCTTCCATTTCAGGTGT
CGTGACGTACGGCCACCATGACCGAGTACAAGCCCACGGTGCGCCTCGCCACCCGCGACGACGTCCCCAG
GGCCGTACGCACCCTCGCCGCCGCGTTCGCCGACTACCCCGCCACGCGCCACACCGTCGATCCGGACCGC
CACATCGAGCGGGTCACCGAGCTGCAAGAACTCTTCCTCACGCGCGTCGGGCTCGACATCGGCAAGGTGT
GGGTCGCGGACGACGGCGCCGCCGTGGCGGTCTGGACCACGCCGGAGAGCGTCGAAGCGGGGGCGGTGTT
CGCCGAGATCGGCCCGCGCATGGCCGAGTTGAGCGGTTCCCGGCTGGCCGCGCAGCAACAGATGGAAGGC
CTCCTGGCGCCGCACCGGCCCAAGGAGCCCGCGTGGTTCCTGGCCACCGTCGGAGTCTCGCCCGACCACC
AGGGCAAGGGTCTGGGCAGCGCCGTCGTGCTCCCCGGAGTGGAGGCGGCCGAGCGCGCCGGGGTGCCCGC
CTTCCTGGAGACCTCCGCGCCCCGCAACCTCCCCTTCTACGAGCGGCTCGGCTTCACCGTCACCGCCGAC
GTCGAGGTGCCCGAAGGACCGCGCACCTGGTGCATGACCCGCAAGCCCGGTGCCTGAACGCGTTAAGTCG
ACAATCAACCTCTGGATTACAAAATTTGTGAAAGATTGACTGGTATTCTTAACTATGTTGCTCCTTTTAC
GCTATGTGGATACGCTGCTTTAATGCCTTTGTATCATGCTATTGCTTCCCGTATGGCTTTCATTTTCTCC
TCCTTGTATAAATCCTGGTTGCTGTCTCTTTATGAGGAGTTGTGGCCCGTTGTCAGGCAACGTGGCGTGG
TGTGCACTGTGTTTGCTGACGCAACCCCCACTGGTTGGGGCATTGCCACCACCTGTCAGCTCCTTTCCGG
GACTTTCGCTTTCCCCCTCCCTATTGCCACGGCGGAACTCATCGCCGCCTGCCTTGCCCGCTGCTGGACA
GGGGCTCGGCTGTTGGGCACTGACAATTCCGTGGTGTTGTCGGGGAAATCATCGTCCTTTCCTTGGCTGC
TCGCCTGTGTTGCCACCTGGATTCTGCGCGGGACGTCCTTCTGCTACGTCCCTTCGGCCCTCAATCCAGC
GGACCTTCCTTCCCGCGGCCTGCTGCCGGCTCTGCGGCCTCTTCCGCGTCTTCGCCTTCGCCCTCAGACG
AGTCGGATCTCCCTTTGGGCCGCCTCCCCGCGTCGACTTTAAGACCAATGACTTACAAGGCAGCTGTAGA
TCTTAGCCACTTTTTAAAAGAAAAGGGGGGACTGGAAGGGCTAATTCACTCCCAACGAAGACAAGATCTG
CTTTTTGCTTGTACTGGGTCTCTCTGGTTAGACCAGATCTGAGCCTGGGAGCTCTCTGGCTAACTAGGGA
ACCCACTGCTTAAGCCTCAATAAAGCTTGCCTTGAGTGCTTCAAGTAGTGTGTGCCCGTCTGTTGTGTGA
CTCTGGTAACTAGAGATCCCTCAGACCCTTTTAGTCAGTGTGGAAAATCTCTAGCAGTACGTATAGTAGT
TCATGTCATCTTATTATTCAGTATTTATAACTTGCAAAGAAATGAATATCAGAGAGTGAGAGGAACTTGT
TTATTGCAGCTTATAATGGTTACAAATAAAGCAATAGCATCACAAATTTCACAAATAAAGCATTTTTTTC
ACTGCATTCTAGTTGTGGTTTGTCCAAACTCATCAATGTATCTTATCATGTCTGGCTCTAGCTATCCCGC
CCCTAACTCCGCCCATCCCGCCCCTAACTCCGCCCAGTTCCGCCCATTCTCCGCCCCATGGCTGACTAAT
TTTTTTTATTTATGCAGAGGCCGAGGCCGCCTCGGCCTCTGAGCTATTCCAGAAGTAGTGAGGAGGCTTT
TTTGGAGGCCTAGGGACGTACCCAATTCGCCCTATAGTGAGTCGTATTACGCGCGCTCACTGGCCGTCGT
TTTACAACGTCGTGACTGGGAAAACCCTGGCGTTACCCAACTTAATCGCCTTGCAGCACATCCCCCTTTC
GCCAGCTGGCGTAATAGCGAAGAGGCCCGCACCGATCGCCCTTCCCAACAGTTGCGCAGCCTGAATGGCG
AATGGG
[124 nt withheld, positions 3367-3490]
C
[91 nt withheld, positions 3492-3582]
A
[49 nt withheld, positions 3584-3632]
CCTTTGACGTTGGAGTCCACGTTCTTT
[37 nt withheld, positions 3660-3696]
ACCCTATCTCGGTCTATTCTTTTGATTTATAAGGGATTTTGCCGATTTCGGCCTATTGGTTAAAAAATGA
GCTGATTTAACAAAAATTTAACGCGAATTTTAACAAAATATTAACGCTTACAATTTAGGTGGCACTTTTC
GGGGAAATGTGCGCGGAACCCCTATTTGTTTATTTTTCTAAATACATTCAAATATGTATCCGCTCATGAG
ACAATAACCCTGATAAATGCTTCAATAATATTGAAAAAGGAAGAGTATGAGTATTCAACATTTCCGTGTC
GCCCTTATTCCCTTTTTTGCGGCATTTTGCCTTCCTGTTTTTGCTCACCCAGAAACGCTGGTGAAAGTAA
AAGATGCTGAAGATCAGTTGGGTGCACGAGTGGGTTACATCGAACTGGATCTCAACAGCGGTAAGATCCT
TGAGAGTTTTCGCCCCGAAGAACGTTTTCCAATGATGAGCACTTTTAAAGTTCTGCTATGTGGCGCGGTA
TTATCCCGTATTGACGCCGGGCAAGAGCAACTCGGTCGCCGCATACACTATTCTCAGAATGACTTGGTTG
AGTACTCACCAGTCACAGAAAAGCATCTTACGGATGGCATGACAGTAAGAGAATTATGCAGTGCTGCCAT
AACCATGAGTGATAACACTGCGGCCAACTTACTTCTGACAACGATCGGAGGACCGAAGGAGCTAACCGCT
TTTTTGCACAACATGGGGGATCATGTAACTCGCCTTGATCGTTGGGAACCGGAGCTGAATGAAGCCATAC
CAAACGACGAGCGTGACACCACGATGCCTGTAGCAATGGCAACAACGTTGCGCAAACTATTAACTGGCGA
ACTACTTACTCTAGCTTCCCGGCAACAATTAATAGACTGGATGGAGGCGGATAAAGTTGCAGGACCACTT
CTGCGCTCGGCCCTTCCGGCTGGCTGGTTTATTGCTGATAAATCTGGAGCCGGTGAGCGTGGGTCTCGCG
GTATCATTGCAGCACTGGGGCCAGATGGTAAGCCCTCCCGTATCGTAGTTATCTACACGACGGGGAGTCA
GGCAACTATGGATGAACGAAATAGACAGATCGCTGAGATAGGTGCCTCACTGATTAAGCATTGGTAACTG
TCAGACCAAGTTTACTCATATATACTTTAGATTGATTTAAAACTTCATTTTTAATTTAAAAGGATCTAGG
TGAAGATCCTTTTTGATAATCTCATGACCAAAATCCCTTAACGTGAGTTTTCGTTCCACTGAGCGTCAGA
CCCCGTAGAAAAGATCAAAGGATCTTCTTGAGATCCTTTTTTTCTGCGCGTAATCTGCTGCTTGCAAACA
AAAAAACCACCGCTACCAGCGGTGGTTTGTTTGCCGGATCAAGAGCTACCAACTCTTTTTCCGAAGGTAA
CTGGCTTCAGCAGAGCGCAGATACCAAATACTGTTCTTCTAGTGTAGCCGTAGTTAGGCCACCACTTCAA
GAACTCTGTAGCACCGCCTACATACCTCGCTCTGCTAATCCTGTTACCAGTGGCTGCTGCCAGTGGCGAT
AAGTCGTGTCTTACCGGGTTGGACTCAAGACGATAGTTACCGGATAAGGCGCAGCGGTCGGGCTGAACGG
GGGGTTCGTGCACACAGCCCAGCTTGGAGCGAACGACCTACACCGAACTGAGATACCTACAGCGTGAGCT
ATGAGAAAGCGCCACGCTTCCCGAAGGGAGAAAGGCGGACAGGTATCCGGTAAGCGGCAGGGTCGGAACA
GGAGAGCGCACGAGGGAGCTTCCAGGGGGAAACGCCTGGTATCTTTATAGTCCTGTCGGGTTTCGCCACC
TCTGACTTGAGCGTCGATTTTTGTGATGCTCGTCAGGGGGGCGGAGCCTATGGAAAAACGCCAGCAACGC
GGCCTTTTTACGGTTCCTGGCCTTTTGCTGGCCTTTTGCTCACATGTTCTTTCCTGCGTTATCCCCTGAT
TCTGTGGATAACCGTATTACCGCCTTTGAGTGAGCTGATACCGCTCGCCGCAGCCGAACGACCGAGCGCA
GCGAGTCAGTGAGCGAGGAAGCGGAAGAGCGCCCAATACGCAAACCGCCTCTCCCCGCGCGTTGGCCGAT
TCATTAATGCAGCTGGCACGACAGGTTTCCCGACTGGAAAGCGGGCAGTGAGCGCAACGCAATTAATGTG
AGTTAGCTCACTCATTAGGCACCCCAGGCTTTACACTTTATGCTTCCGGCTCGTATGTTGTGTGGAATTG
TGAGCGGATAACAATTTCACACAGGAAACAGCTATGACCATGATTACGCCAAGCGCGCAATTAACCCTCA
CTAAAGGGAACAAAAGCTGGAGCTGCAAGCTTAATGTAGTCTTATGCAATACTCTTGTAGTCTTGCAACA
TGGTAACGATGAGTTAGCAACATGCCTTACAAGGAGAGAAAAAGCACCGTGCATGCCGATTGGTGGAAGT
AAGGTGGTACGATCGTGCCTTATTAGGAAGGCAACAGACGGGTCTGACATGGATTGGACGAACCACTGAA
TTGCCGCATTGCAGAGATATTGTATTTAAGTGCCTAGCTCGATACATAAACGGGTCTCTCTGGTTAGACC
AGATCTGAGCCTGGGAGCTCTCTGGCTAACTAGGGAACCCACTGCTTAAGCCTCAATAAAGCTTGCCTTG
AGTGCTTCAAGTAGTGTGTGCCCGTCTGTTGTGTGACTCTGGTAACTAGAGATCCCTCAGACCCTTTTAG
TCAGTGTGGAAAATCTCTAGCAGTGGCGCCCGAACAGGGACTTGAAAGCGAAAGGGAAACCAGAGGAGCT
CTCTCGACGCAGGACTCGGCTTGCTGAAGCGCGCACGGCAAGAGGCGAGGGGCGGCGACTGGTGAGTACG
CCAAAAATTTTGACTAGCGGAGGCTAGAAGGAGAGAGATGGGTGCGAGAGCGTCAGTATTAAGCGGGGGA
GAATTAGATCGCGATGGGAAAAAATTCGGTTAAGGCCAGGGGGAAAGAAAAAATATAAATTAAAACATAT
AGTATGGGCAAGCAGGGAGCTAGAACGATTCGCAGTTAATCCTGGCCTGTTAGAAACATCAGAAGGCTGT
AGACAAATACTGGGACAGCTACAACCATCCCTTCAGACAGGATCAGAAGAACTTAGATCATTATATAATA
CAGTAGCAACCCTCTATTGTGTGCATCAAAGGATAGAGATAAAAGACACCAAGGAAGCTTTAGACAAGAT
AGAGGAAGAGCAAAACAAAAGTAAGACCACCGCACAGCAAGCGGCCGCTGATCTTCAGACCTGGAGGAGG
AGATATGAGGGACAATTGGAGAAGTGAATTATATAAATATAAAGTAGTAAAAATTGAACCATTAGGAGTA
GCACCCACCAAGGCAAAGAGAAGAGTGGTGCAGAGAGAAAAAAGAGCAGTGGGAATAGGAGCTTTGTTCC
TTGGGTTCTTGGGAGCAGCAGGAAGCACTATGGGCGCAGCGTCAATGACGCTGACGGTACAGGCCAGACA
ATTATTGTCTGGTATAGTGCAGCAGCAGAACAATTTGCTGAGGGCTATTGAGGCGCAACAGCATCTGTTG
CAACTCACAGTCTGGGGCATCAAGCAGCTCCAGGCAAGAATCCTGGCTGTGGAAAGATACCTAAAGGATC
AACAGCTCCTGGGGATTTGGGGTTGCTCTGGAAAACTCATTTGCACCACTGCTGTGCCTTGGAATGCTAG
TTGGAGTAATAAATCTCTGGAACAGATTTGGAATCACACGACCTGGATGGAGTGGGACAGAGAAATTAAC
AATTACACAAGCTTAATACACTCCTTAATTGAAGAATCGCAAAACCAGCAAGAAAAGAATGAACAAGAAT
TATTGGAATTAGATAAATGGGCAAGTTTGTGGAATTGGTTTAACATAACAAATTGGCTGTGGTATATAAA
ATTATTCATAATGATAGTAGGAGGCTTGGTAGGTTTAAGAATAGTTTTTGCTGTACTTTCTATAGTGAAT
AGAGTTAGGCAGGGATATTCACCATTATCGTTTCAGACCCACCTCCCAACCCCGAGGGGACCCAGAGAGG
GCCTATTTCCCATGATTCCTTCATATTTGCATATACGATACAAGGCTGTTAGAGAGATAATTAGAATTAA
TTTGACTGTAAACACAAAGATATTAGTACAAAATACGTGACGTAGAAAGTAATAATTTCTTGGGTAGTTT
GCAGTTTTAAAATTATGTTTTAAAATGGACTATCATATGCTTACCGTAACTTGAAAGTATTTCGATTTCT
TGGCTTTATATATCTTGTGGAAAGGACGAAACACCGGAACGCTTCAGCCCAATTCGGTTTTAGAGCTAGA
AATAGCAAGTTAAAATAAGGCTAGTCCGTTATCAACTTGAAAAAGTGGCACCGAGTCGGTGCTTTTTTAA
GCTTGGCGTAACTAGATCTTGAGACAAATGGCAGTATTCATCCACAATTTTAAAAGAAAAGGGGGGATTG
GGGGGTACAGTGCAGGGGAAAGAATAGTAGACATAATAGCAACAGACATACAAACTAAAGAATTACAAAA
ACAAATTACAAAAATTCAAAATTTTCGGGTTTATTACAGGGACAGCAGAGATCCACTTTGGCGCCGGCTC
GAGGGGG
Features (pLannotate 1.2.2; 29 found; start..end, strand, type, name):
     14..80      +  CDS            small t antigen (fragment): SV40 (simian virus 40) small t antigen
    106..317     +  promoter       EF-1α core promoter: core promoter for human elongation factor EF-1α
    318..1256    +  intron         EF-1α intron A: intron upstream of the start codon of human EF-1α
   1278..1877    +  CDS            PuroR (fragment): puromycin N-acetyltransferase; pac from Streptomyces; confers resistance to puromycin
   1893..2481    +  misc_feature   WPRE: woodchuck hepatitis virus posttranscriptional regulatory element
   2532..2551    +  misc_feature   cPPT/CTS (fragment): central polypurine tract and central termination sequence of HIV-1
   2553..2786    +  LTR            3' LTR (ΔU3): self-inactivating 3' long terminal repeat (LTR) from HIV-1
   2864..2985    +  polyA_signal   SV40 poly(A) signal: SV40 polyadenylation signal
   3025..3160    +  rep_origin     SV40 ori: SV40 origin of replication
   3181..3199    -  promoter       T7 promoter: promoter for bacteriophage T7 RNA polymerase
   3207..3362    +  CDS            lacZα (fragment): LacZα fragment of β-galactosidase; lacZ fragment
   3367..3795    +  rep_origin     f1 ori (sequence partly withheld): f1 bacteriophage origin of replication; arrow indicates direction of (+) strand synthesis
   3848..3952    +  promoter       AmpR promoter: bla
   3953..4813    +  CDS            AmpR: β-lactamase; bla; confers resistance to ampicillin, carbenicillin, and related antibiotics
   4984..5572    +  rep_origin     ori: high-copy-number ColE1/pMB1/pBR322/pUC origin of replication
   5755..5847    +  CDS            lacI (fragment): lac repressor; lacI; The lac repressor binds to the lac operator to inhibit transcription in E. coli. This inhibition can be relieved by adding lactose or isopropyl-β-D-thiogalactopyranoside (IPTG).
   5860..5881    +  protein_bind   CAP binding site: CAP binding activates transcription in the presence of cAMP. E. coli catabolite activator protein
   5896..5926    +  promoter       lac promoter: promoter for the E. coli lac operon
   5934..5950    +  protein_bind   lac operator: The lac repressor binds to the lac operator to inhibit transcription in E. coli. This inhibition can be relieved by adding lactose or isopropyl-β-D-thiogalactopyranoside (IPTG). lac repressor encoded by lacI
   5995..6013    +  promoter       T3 promoter: promoter for bacteriophage T3 RNA polymerase
   6041..6267    +  promoter       RSV promoter: Rous sarcoma virus enhancer/promoter
   6268..6448    +  LTR            5' LTR (truncated): truncated 5' long terminal repeat (LTR) from HIV-1
   6495..6620    +  misc_feature   HIV-1 Ψ: packaging signal of human immunodeficiency virus type 1
   6604..6967    +  CDS            HIV-1 gag (fragment): gag protein from human immunodeficiency virus 1; gag
   7113..7346    +  misc_feature   RRE: The Rev response element (RRE) of HIV-1 allows for Rev-dependent mRNA export from the nucleus to the cytoplasm.
   7723..7749    +  CDS            Rev (fragment): human immunodeficiency virus 1 (HIV-1) Rev protein; rev; enhances nuclear export of unspliced and incompletely spliced viral mRNAs
   7753..7993    +  promoter       U6 promoter: RNA polymerase III promoter for human U6 snRNA
   8023..8098    +  misc_RNA       gRNA scaffold: guide RNA scaffold for the Streptococcus pyogenes CRISPR/Cas9 system
   8154..8271    +  misc_feature   cPPT/CTS: central polypurine tract and central termination sequence of HIV-1
