[The description below was written by a language model from this plasmid's Addgene catalogue record and pLannotate feature annotations shown in this document.]
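Description:
SMG1 gRNA (BRDN0001144779) is a third-generation lentiviral CRISPR guide plasmid built on the lentiGuide-Puro backbone. It delivers a single guide RNA against human SMG1, designed against the reference transcript NM_015092.4. In bacteria it is maintained as a high-copy plasmid through a ColE1/pUC-type origin and selected with ampicillin via the β-lactamase gene. An f1 origin, an SV40 origin and leftover lac and T7/T3 cloning-vector elements are also annotated in the backbone.

The lentiviral transfer cassette starts with an RSV promoter fused to a truncated HIV-1 5' LTR, which makes genomic RNA production in packaging cells independent of Tat. This is followed by the Ψ packaging signal with a partial gag sequence, the Rev response element for Rev-dependent nuclear export, and a cPPT/CTS. It ends in a ΔU3 self-inactivating 3' LTR, so the integrated provirus lacks LTR promoter activity.

Within this frame, a human U6 RNA polymerase III promoter drives the SMG1-specific spacer joined to the Streptococcus pyogenes Cas9 guide scaffold. A separate EF-1α core promoter with its intron A expresses puromycin N-acetyltransferase for selecting transduced mammalian cells, and a WPRE downstream enhances transcript expression.

The plasmid does not encode Cas9, so it is meant for cells that already express Cas9 or for use with a separate Cas9 lentivector. The guide belongs to a human kinome gRNA collection designed with optimized rules for on-target activity and reduced off-target effects. It is suited to knocking out SMG1 in transduced human cells.
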