Addgene plasmid #75769: SMG1 gRNA (BRDN0001144779)
Purpose: 3rd generation lentiviral gRNA plasmid targeting human SMG1
Depositing lab: John Doench & David Root. Depositing organization: Broad Institute. Publication: Optimized sgRNA design to maximize activity and minimize off-target effects of CRISPR-Cas9. Doench JG, Fusi N, Sullender M, Hegde M, Vaimberg EW, Donovan KF, Smith I, Tothova Z, Wilen C, Orchard R, Virgin HW, Listgarten J, Root DE. Nat Biotechnol. 2016 Jan 18. doi: 10.1038/nbt.3437. PubMed 26780180.
Backbone
  Vector backbone: lentiGuide-Puro
  Backbone manufacturer: Zhang Lab (Addgene plasmid # 52963)
  Vector type: Mammalian Expression, Lentiviral, CRISPR
  Selectable markers: Puromycin
Growth in bacteria
  Bacterial resistance: Ampicillin, 100 μg/mL
  Growth temperature: 37°C
  Growth strain: DH5alpha
  Copy number: High Copy
Gene/Insert
  Gene/Insert name: SMG1 (alt names: SMG1; NM_015092.4)
  gRNA/shRNA sequence: GAACGCTTCAGCCCAATTCG
  Species: H. sapiens (human)
  Entrez Gene: SMG1 (a.k.a. 61E3.4, ATX, LIP)
  Promoter: hU6
  Cloning method: Unknown
  Sequencing primers: 5′ U6-F; 3′ pS2-R
Terms and licenses: Academic/Nonprofit Terms; Industry Terms: Not Available to Industry
Depositor comments: The gRNA was designed to target the following Genbank reference sequence(s): NM_015092.4. Note that this plasmid does NOT contain Cas9. It should be used in conjunction with lentiCas9-Blast (Addgene #52962) or otherwise with cell lines already expressing Cas9. Browse the full kinome gRNA library at http://www.addgene.org/pooled-library/broadgpp-human-kinome/ or visit http://www.broadinstitute.org/rnai/public/ for detailed protocols and information.
How to cite: SMG1 gRNA (BRDN0001144779) was a gift from John Doench & David Root (Addgene plasmid # 75769 ; http://n2t.net/addgene:75769 ; RRID:Addgene_75769)
