>Addgene plasmid #75769 | SMG1 gRNA (BRDN0001144779) | depositor partial sequence | sequence record 143229 | Target Sequence
GAACGCTTCAGCCCAATTCG
