>Addgene plasmid #75769 | SMG1 gRNA (BRDN0001144779) | addgene partial sequence | sequence record 184529 | hU6-F
TACGTGACGTAGAAAGTAATAATTTCTTGGGTAGTTTGCAGTTTTAAAATTATGTTTTAAAATGGACTAT
CATATGCTTACCGTAACTTGAAAGTATTTCGATTTCTTGGCTTTATATATCTTGTGGAAAGGACGAAACA
CCGGAACGCTTCAGCCCAATTCGGTTTTAGAGCTAGAAATAGCAAGTTAAAATAAGGCTAGTCCGTTATC
AACTTGAAAAAGTGGCACCGAGTCGGTGCTTTTTTAAGCTTGGCGTAACTAGATCTTGAGACAAATGGCA
GTATTCATCCACAATTTTAAAAGAAAAGGGGGGATTGGGGGGTACAGTGCAGGGGAAAGAATAGTAGACA
TAATAGCAACAGACATACAAACTAAAGAATTACAAAAACAAATTACAAAAATTCAAAATTTTCGGGTTTA
TTACAGGGACAGCAGAGATCCACTTTGGCGCCGGCTCGAGGGGGCCCGGGTGCAAAGATGGATAAAGTTT
TAAACAGAGAGGAATCTTTGCAGCTAATGGACCTTCTAGGTCTTGAAAGGAGTGGGAATTGGCTCCGGTG
CCCGTCAGTG
